>Addgene plasmid #80663 | pENTR-SYNZIP7 | addgene full sequence | sequence record 171183 | Addgene NGS Result
CTTTCCTGCGTTATCCCCTGATTCTGTGGATAACCGTATTACCGCCTTTGAGTGAGCTGATACCGCTCGC
CGCAGCCGAACGACCGAGCGCAGCGAGTCAGTGAGCGAGGAAGCGGAAGAGCGCCCAATACGCAAACCGC
CTCTCCCCGCGCGTTGGCCGATTCATTAATGCAGCTGGCACGACAGGTTTCCCGACTGGAAAGCGGGCAG
TGAGCGCAACGCAATTAATACGCGTACCGCTAGCCAGGAAGAGTTTGTAGAAACGCAAAAAGGCCATCCG
TCAGGATGGCCTTCTGCTTAGTTTGATGCCTGGCAGTTTATGGCGGGCGTCCTGCCCGCCACCCTCCGGG
CCGTTGCTTCACAACGTTCAAATCCGCTCCCGGCGGATTTGTCCTACTCAGGAGAGCGTTCACCGACAAA
CAACAGATAAAACGAAAGGCCCAGTCTTCCGACTGAGCCTTTCGTTTTATTTGATGCCTGGCAGTTCCCT
ACTCTCGCGTTAACGCTAGCATGGATGTTTTCCCAGTCACGACGTTGTAAAACGACGGCCAGTCTTAAGC
TCGGGCCCCAAATAATGATTTTATTTTGACTGATAGTGACCTGTTCGTTGCAACAAATTGATGAGCAATG
CTTTTTTATAATGCCAACTTTGTACAAAAAAGCAGGCTCCGCGGCCGCCCCCTTCACCATGAAAGAGATC
GAATACCTGGAAAAAGAAATTGAACGTCTGAAAGACCTGCGTGAACACCTGAAACAGGACAACGCGGCTC
ACCGTCAGGAACTGAACGCGCTGCGTCTGGAAGAAGCGAAACTGGAATTCATCCTGGCGCACCTGCTGTC
TACCTGAAGGGTGGGCGCGCCGACCCAGCTTTCTTGTACAAAGTTGGCATTATAAGAAAGCATTGCTTAT
CAATTTGTTGCAACGAACAGGTCACTATCAGTCAAAATAAAATCATTATTTGCCATCCAGCTGATATCCC
CTATAGTGAGTCGTATTACATGGTCATAGCTGTTTCCTGGCAGCTCTGGCCCGTGTCTCAAAATCTCTGA
TGTTACATTGCACAAGATAAAAATATATCATCATGAACAATAAAACTGTCTGCTTACATAAACAGTAATA
CAAGGGGTGTTATGAGCCATATTCAACGGGAAACGTCGAGGCCGCGATTAAATTCCAACATGGATGCTGA
TTTATATGGGTATAAATGGGCTCGCGATAATGTCGGGCAATCAGGTGCGACAATCTATCGCTTGTATGGG
AAGCCCGATGCGCCAGAGTTGTTTCTGAAACATGGCAAAGGTAGCGTTGCCAATGATGTTACAGATGAGA
TGGTCAGACTAAACTGGCTGACGGAATTTATGCCTCTTCCGACCATCAAGCATTTTATCCGTACTCCTGA
TGATGCATGGTTACTCACCACTGCGATCCCCGGAAAAACAGCATTCCAGGTATTAGAAGAATATCCTGAT
TCAGGTGAAAATATTGTTGATGCGCTGGCAGTGTTCCTGCGCCGGTTGCATTCGATTCCTGTTTGTAATT
GTCCTTTTAACAGCGATCGCGTATTTCGTCTCGCTCAGGCGCAATCACGAATGAATAACGGTTTGGTTGA
TGCGAGTGATTTTGATGACGAGCGTAATGGCTGGCCTGTTGAACAAGTCTGGAAAGAAATGCATAAACTT
TTGCCATTCTCACCGGATTCAGTCGTCACTCATGGTGATTTCTCACTTGATAACCTTATTTTTGACGAGG
GGAAATTAATAGGTTGTATTGATGTTGGACGAGTCGGAATCGCAGACCGATACCAGGATCTTGCCATCCT
ATGGAACTGCCTCGGTGAGTTTTCTCCTTCATTACAGAAACGGCTTTTTCAAAAATATGGTATTGATAAT
CCTGATATGAATAAATTGCAGTTTCATTTGATGCTCGATGAGTTTTTCTAATCAGAATTGGTTAATTGGT
TGTAACACTGGCAGAGCATTACGCTGACTTGACGGGACGGCGCAAGCTCATGACCAAAATCCCTTAACGT
GAGTTACGCGTCGTTCCACTGAGCGTCAGACCCCGTAGAAAAGATCAAAGGATCTTCTTGAGATCCTTTT
TTTCTGCGCGTAATCTGCTGCTTGCAAACAAAAAAACCACCGCTACCAGCGGTGGTTTGTTTGCCGGATC
AAGAGCTACCAACTCTTTTTCCGAAGGTAACTGGCTTCAGCAGAGCGCAGATACCAAATACTGTTCTTCT
AGTGTAGCCGTAGTTAGGCCACCACTTCAAGAACTCTGTAGCACCGCCTACATACCTCGCTCTGCTAATC
CTGTTACCAGTGGCTGCTGCCAGTGGCGATAAGTCGTGTCTTACCGGGTTGGACTCAAGACGATAGTTAC
CGGATAAGGCGCAGCGGTCGGGCTGAACGGGGGGTTCGTGCACACAGCCCAGCTTGGAGCGAACGACCTA
CACCGAACTGAGATACCTACAGCGTGAGCTATGAGAAAGCGCCACGCTTCCCGAAGGGAGAAAGGCGGAC
AGGTATCCGGTAAGCGGCAGGGTCGGAACAGGAGAGCGCACGAGGGAGCTTCCAGGGGGAAACGCCTGGT
ATCTTTATAGTCCTGTCGGGTTTCGCCACCTCTGACTTGAGCGTCGATTTTTGTGATGCTCGTCAGGGGG
GCGGAGCCTATGGAAAAACGCCAGCAACGCGGCCTTTTTACGGTTCCTGGCCTTTTGCTGGCCTTTTGCT
CACATGTT
Features (pLannotate 1.2.2; 9 found; start..end, strand, type, name):
    121..213     +  CDS            lacI (fragment): lac repressor; lacI; The lac repressor binds to the lac operator to inhibit transcription in E. coli. This inhibition can be relieved by adding lactose or isopropyl-β-D-thiogalactopyranoside (IPTG).
    268..295     -  terminator     rrnB T2 terminator: transcription terminator T2 from the E. coli rrnB gene
    427..470     +  terminator     rrnB T1 terminator: Escherichia coli rrnB; transcription terminator T1 from the E. coli rrnB gene
    517..553     -  CDS            lacZα (fragment): LacZα fragment of β-galactosidase; lacZ fragment
    569..668     +  protein_bind   attL1: mutant version of attL; recombination site for the Gateway® LR reaction LR Clonase™
    863..962     -  protein_bind   attL2: mutant version of attL; recombination site for the Gateway® LR reaction LR Clonase™
    980..998     -  promoter       T7 promoter: promoter for bacteriophage T7 RNA polymerase
   1132..1941    +  CDS            KanR: aminoglycoside phosphotransferase; aph(3')-Ia; confers resistance to kanamycin in bacteria or G418 (Geneticin®) in eukaryotes
   2088..2676    +  rep_origin     ori: high-copy-number ColE1/pMB1/pBR322/pUC origin of replication
