[The description below was written by a language model from this plasmid's Addgene catalogue record and pLannotate feature annotations shown in this document.]
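Description:
pENTR-SYNZIP7 is a Gateway entry clone built on the commercial pENTR/D-TOPO backbone, carrying a short synthetic coding sequence for SYNZIP7, one of a family of designed coiled-coil peptides characterised as heterospecific protein interaction domains. The 156 bp insert was introduced by directional TOPO cloning, and the sequenced plasmid is about 2.7 kb. It is propagated in E. coli from a high-copy ColE1/pUC-type origin and selected with kanamycin through the aminoglycoside phosphotransferase (KanR) gene.

In the feature table, the SYNZIP7 sequence itself is not annotated, but the gap between the attL1 and attL2 sites matches where the insert should lie. These attL sites are the substrates for the Gateway LR recombination reaction, which moves the flanked fragment into any attR-bearing destination vector while preserving orientation and reading frame. As is typical of entry vectors, no promoter is positioned to express the insert; expression depends on the destination vector chosen. The rrnB T1 and T2 terminators upstream of attL1 insulate the cloning region from read-through transcription arising in the backbone. A T7 promoter lies just beyond attL2 on the opposite strand, pointing back toward the insert, so it would give antisense rather than coding transcripts. The short lacI and lacZα fragments are backbone remnants, the latter coinciding with the M13 priming region used to sequence the insert.

The plasmid serves as a modular source of SYNZIP7. The coding sequence can be shuttled into expression vectors of choice, for example to fuse it to proteins of interest so that they associate through specific coiled-coil pairing in synthetic biology or protein engineering work. The record does not say which SYNZIP partners it binds.
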