Addgene plasmid #80663: pENTR-SYNZIP7
Purpose: Encodes the synthetic coiled coil peptide SYNZIP7
Depositing lab: Amy Keating. Depositing organization: Massachusetts Institute of Technology. Publication: SYNZIP protein interaction toolbox: in vitro and in vivo specifications of heterospecific coiled-coil interaction domains. Thompson KE, Bashor CJ, Lim WA, Keating AE. ACS Synth Biol. 2012 Apr 20;1(4):118-29. 10.1021/sb200015u PubMed 22558529.
Backbone
  Vector backbone: pENTR_D-TOPO
  Backbone manufacturer: Invitrogen
  Backbone size w/o insert (bp): 2586
  Vector type: Entry vector
Growth in bacteria
  Bacterial resistance: Kanamycin, 50 μg/mL
  Growth temperature: 37°C
  Growth strain: DH5alpha
  Copy number: Unknown
Gene/Insert
  Gene/Insert name: SYNZIP7
  Species: Synthetic
  Insert size (bp): 156
  Cloning method: TOPO Cloning
  Sequencing primers: 5′ M13 (-21) Forward, TGTAAAACGACGGCCAGT; 3′ M13 Reverse, CAGGAAACAGCTATGAC
Terms and licenses: Academic/Nonprofit Terms; Industry Terms: Not Available to Industry
How to cite: pENTR-SYNZIP7 was a gift from Amy Keating (Addgene plasmid # 80663 ; http://n2t.net/addgene:80663 ; RRID:Addgene_80663)
