>Addgene plasmid #80663 | pENTR-SYNZIP7 | depositor partial sequence | sequence record 157329 | SYNZIP7
AAAGAGATCGAATACCTGGAAAAAGAAATTGAACGTCTGAAAGACCTGCGTGAACACCTGAAACAGGACA
ACGCGGCTCACCGTCAGGAACTGAACGCGCTGCGTCTGGAAGAAGCGAAACTGGAATTCATCCTGGCGCA
CCTGCTGTCTACCTGA
